Addgene plasmid #125174: pFBOH-MHL.EED
Purpose: Expresses human EED in insect cells, under a TEV-cleavable N-terminal polyhistidine tag.
Depositing lab: Chen Davidovich. Depositing organization: Monash University. Publication: RNA exploits an exposed regulatory site to inhibit the enzymatic activity of PRC2. Zhang Q, McKenzie NJ, Warneford-Thomson R, Gail EH, Flanigan SF, Owen BM, Lauman R, Levina V, Garcia BA, Schittenhelm RB, Bonasio R, Davidovich C. Nat Struct Mol Biol. 2019 Mar;26(3):237-247. doi: 10.1038/s41594-019-0197-y. Epub 2019 Mar 4. PubMed 30833789.
Backbone
  Vector backbone: pFBOH-MHL baculovirus expression vector
  Backbone manufacturer: a gift from the lab of Dr. Yufeng Tong, University of Toronto, Addgene #62304
  Backbone size w/o insert (bp): 6767
  Modifications to backbone: N-terminal His-MBP PreScission cleavage site
  Vector type: Insect Expression
Growth in bacteria
  Bacterial resistance: Ampicillin, 100 μg/mL
  Growth temperature: 37°C
  Growth strain: DH5alpha
  Copy number: Unknown
Gene/Insert
  Gene/Insert name: Polycomb protein EED (alt name: Embryonic ectoderm development protein)
  Species: H. sapiens (human)
  Insert size (bp): 1326
  GenBank ID: 8726 8726
  Entrez Gene: EED (a.k.a. COGIS, HEED, WAIT1)
  Promoter: Polyhedrin
  Tag / fusion protein: His-TEV (N terminal on backbone)
  Cloning method: Unknown
  Sequencing primers: 5′ 5’ sequencing primer pFBOH-fwd 5’ CCGGATTATTCATACCGTCCCACCA 3’; 3′ 3’ sequencing primer pFBOH-rev 5’ CTGATTATGATCCTCTAGTACTTCT 3
Terms and licenses: Academic/Nonprofit Terms; Industry Terms: Not Available to Industry
How to cite: pFBOH-MHL.EED was a gift from Chen Davidovich (Addgene plasmid # 125174 ; http://n2t.net/addgene:125174 ; RRID:Addgene_125174)
