[The description below was written by a language model from this plasmid's Addgene catalogue record and pLannotate feature annotations shown in this document.]
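Description:
pFBOH-MHL.EED is a baculovirus transfer (donor) plasmid for expressing human EED, the Polycomb protein also known as embryonic ectoderm development protein, in insect cells. It is built on the pFBOH-MHL backbone and is propagated in E. coli through a high-copy ColE1/pUC-type origin with ampicillin selection (AmpR). An f1 origin is also present. The expression cassette lies between the Tn7L and Tn7R ends of a mini-Tn7 element, together with a gentamicin resistance gene driven by the Pc integron promoter. This layout is typical of Tn7-based systems, in which the cassette and gentamicin marker are transposed into a baculovirus shuttle genome (bacmid) in E. coli, and the bacmid is then used to generate recombinant virus.

The 1326 bp EED coding sequence is transcribed from the strong, very late polyhedrin promoter of Autographa californica nucleopolyhedrovirus and terminated by an SV40 polyadenylation signal. The catalogue lists an N-terminal polyhistidine tag with a TEV protease cleavage site, supplied by the backbone. This fits the short tag fragment annotated just upstream of EED, and it allows affinity purification followed by tag removal. The record is not fully consistent on two points. The backbone modification field mentions a His-MBP tag with a PreScission site, but no MBP is annotated in the feature table. The sequenced plasmid (6,053 nt) is also smaller than the stated backbone plus insert sizes would suggest.

EED is a core subunit of the PRC2 histone methyltransferase complex. The associated publication concerns RNA-mediated inhibition of PRC2 enzymatic activity, so the construct was probably used to produce recombinant EED for reconstituting PRC2 in biochemical and structural studies, although the record does not say this explicitly.
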