Features (pLannotate 1.2.2; 16 found; start..end, strand, type, name):
    184..275     +  promoter       polyhedrin promoter: polh from Autographa californica; promoter for the baculovirus polyhedrin gene
    332..350     +  CDS            capTEV™ (fragment): composite tag for in vivo biotinylation, TEV protease cleavage, and 6xHis tagging
    385..1704    +  CDS            EED: EED_HUMAN - Experimental evidence at protein level: Swiss-Prot protein existence level 1. Polycomb group (PcG) protein. Component of the PRC2/EED-EZH2 complex, which methylates 'Lys-9' and 'Lys-27' of histone H3, leading to transcriptional repression of the affected target gene. Also recognizes 'Lys-26' trimethylated histone H1 with the effect of inhibiting PRC2 complex methyltransferase activity on nucleosomal histone H3 'Lys-27', whereas H3 'Lys-27' recognition has the opposite effect, enabling the propagation of this repressive mark. The PRC2/EED- EZH2 complex may also serve as a recruiting
   1736..1819    +  CDS            large T antigen (fragment): large T antigen from SV40 (simian virus 40)
   1842..1976    +  polyA_signal   SV40 poly(A) signal: SV40 polyadenylation signal
   2005..2170    -  mobile_element Tn7L: mini-Tn7 element (left end of the Tn7 transposon) Tn7
   2333..2349    +  CDS            lacZα (fragment): LacZα fragment of β-galactosidase; lacZ fragment
   2354..2808    +  rep_origin     f1 ori (sequence partly withheld): f1 bacteriophage origin of replication; arrow indicates direction of (+) strand synthesis
   2834..2938    +  promoter       AmpR promoter: bla
   2939..3799    +  CDS            AmpR: β-lactamase; bla; confers resistance to ampicillin, carbenicillin, and related antibiotics
   3970..4558    +  rep_origin     ori: high-copy-number ColE1/pMB1/pBR322/pUC origin of replication
   4744..4795    -  misc_feature   bom (fragment): basis of mobility region from pBR322
   4863..5087    -  mobile_element Tn7R: mini-Tn7 element (right end of the Tn7 transposon) Tn7
   5154..5687    -  CDS            GmR: gentamycin acetyltransferase; aacC1; confers resistance to gentamycin
   5857..5885    -  promoter       Pc promoter: intI1 (promoter lies within the coding sequence); class 1 integron promoter
   5863..157     -  CDS            YPR2_ECOLX (fragment) (across the origin): Protein predicted: Swiss-Prot protein existence level 4. From Escherichia coli.
>Addgene plasmid #125174 | pFBOH-MHL.EED | addgene full sequence | sequence record 293821 | Addgene NGS Result
CACGGATCTGCCCTGGCTTCAGGAGATCGGAAGACCTCGGCCGTCGCGGCGCTTGCCGGTGGTGCTGACC
CCGGATGAAGTGGTTCGCATCCTCGGTTTTCTGGAAGGCGAGCATCGTTTGTTCGCCCAGGACTCTAGCT
ATAGTTCTAGTGGTTGGCTACGTATACTCCGGAATATTAATAGATCATGGAGATAATTAAAATGATAACC
ATCTCGCAAATAAATAAGTATTTTACTGTTTTCGTAACAGTTTTGTAATAAAAAAACCTATAAATATTCC
GGATTATTCATACCGTCCCACCATCGGGCGCGGATCTCGGTCCGAAAACCATGCATCATCATCATCATCA
CAGCAGCGGCAGAGAAAACTTGTATTTCCAGGGCTCCGAGAGGGAAGTGTCGACTGCGCCGGCGGGAACA
GACATGCCTGCGGCCAAGAAGCAGAAGCTGAGCAGTGACGAGAACAGCAATCCAGACCTCTCTGGAGACG
AGAATGATGACGCTGTCAGTATAGAAAGTGGTACAAACACTGAACGCCCTGATACACCTACAAACACGCC
AAATGCACCTGGAAGGAAAAGTTGGGGAAAGGGAAAATGGAAGTCAAAGAAATGCAAATATTCTTTCAAA
TGTGTAAATAGTCTCAAGGAAGATCATAACCAACCATTGTTTGGAGTTCAGTTTAACTGGCACAGTAAAG
AAGGAGATCCATTAGTGTTTGCAACTGTAGGAAGCAACAGAGTTACCTTGTATGAATGTCATTCACAAGG
AGAAATCCGGTTGTTGCAATCTTACGTGGATGCTGATGCTGATGAAAACTTTTACACTTGTGCATGGACC
TATGATAGCAATACGAGCCATCCTCTGCTGGCTGTAGCTGGATCTAGAGGCATAATTAGGATAATAAATC
CTATAACAATGCAGTGTATAAAGCACTATGTTGGCCATGGAAATGCTATCAATGAGCTGAAATTCCATCC
AAGAGATCCAAATCTTCTCTTGTCAGTAAGTAAAGATCATGCTTTACGATTATGGAATATCCAGACGGAC
ACTCTGGTGGCAATATTTGGAGGCGTAGAAGGACACAGAGATGAAGTTCTAAGTGCTGATTATGATCTTT
TGGGTGAAAAAATAATGTCCTGTGGTATGGATCATTCTCTTAAACTTTGGAGGATCAATTCAAAGAGAAT
GATGAATGCAATTAAGGAATCTTATGATTATAATCCAAATAAAACTAACAGGCCATTTATTTCTCAGAAA
ATCCATTTTCCTGATTTTTCTACCAGAGACATACATAGGAATTATGTTGATTGTGTGCGATGGTTAGGCG
ATTTGATACTTTCTAAGTCTTGTGAAAATGCCATTGTGTGCTGGAAACCTGGCAAGATGGAAGATGATAT
AGATAAAATTAAACCCAGTGAATCTAATGTGACTATTCTTGGGCGATTTGATTACAGCCAGTGTGACATT
TGGTACATGAGGTTTTCTATGGATTTCTGGCAAAAGATGCTTGCATTGGGCAATCAAGTTGGCAAACTTT
ATGTTTGGGATTTAGAAGTAGAAGATCCTCATAAAGCCAAATGTACAACACTGACTCATCATAAATGTGG
TGCTGCTATTCGACAAACCAGTTTTAGCAGGGATAGCAGCATTCTTATAGCTGTTTGTGATGATGCCAGT
ATTTGGCGCTGGGATCGACTTCGATGATGACGAAGCTTGTCGAGAAGTACTAGAGGATCATAATCAGCCA
TACCACATTTGTAGAGGTTTTACTTGCTTTAAAAAACCTCCCACACCTCCCCCTGAACCTGAAACATAAA
ATGAATGCAATTGTTGTTGTTAACTTGTTTATTGCAGCTTATAATGGTTACAAATAAAGCAATAGCATCA
CAAATTTCACAAATAAAGCATTTTTTTCACTGCATTCTAGTTGTGGTTTGTCCAAACTCATCAATGTATC
TTATCATGTCTGGATCTGATCACTGATATCGCCTAGGAGATCCGAACCAGATAAGTGAAATCTAGTTCCA
AACTATTTTGTCATTTTTAATTTTCGTATTAGCTTACGACGCTACACCCAGTTCCCATCTATTTTGTCAC
TCTTCCCTAAATAATCCTTAAAAACTCCATTTCCACCCCTCCCAGTTCCCAACTATTTTGTCCGCCCACA
GCGGGGCATTTTTCTTCCTGTTATGTTTTTAATCAAACATCCTGCCAACTCCATGTGACAAACCGTCATC
TTCGGCTACTTTTTCTCTGTCACAGAATGAAAATTTTTCTGTCATCTCTTCGTTATTAATGTTTGTAATT
GACTGAATATCAACGCTTATTTGCAGCCTGAATGGCGAATGGG
[124 nt withheld, positions 2354-2477]
C
[91 nt withheld, positions 2479-2569]
A
[49 nt withheld, positions 2571-2619]
CCTTTGACGTTGGAGTCCACGTTCTT
[37 nt withheld, positions 2646-2682]
ACCCTATCTCGGTCTATTCTTTTGATTTATAAGGGATTTTGCCGATTTCGGCCTATTGGTTAAAAAATGA
GCTGATTTAACAAAAATTTAACGCGAATTTTAACAAAATATTAACGCTTACAATTTAGGTGGCACTTTTC
GGGGAAATGTGCGCGGAACCCCTATTTGTTTATTTTTCTAAATACATTCAAATATGTATCCGCTCATGAG
ACAATAACCCTGATAAATGCTTCAATAATATTGAAAAAGGAAGAGTATGAGTATTCAACATTTCCGTGTC
GCCCTTATTCCCTTTTTTGCGGCATTTTGCCTTCCTGTTTTTGCTCACCCAGAAACGCTGGTGAAAGTAA
AAGATGCTGAAGATCAGTTGGGTGCACGAGTGGGTTACATCGAACTGGATCTCAACAGCGGTAAGATCCT
TGAGAGTTTTCGCCCCGAAGAACGTTTTCCAATGATGAGCACTTTTAAAGTTCTGCTATGTGGCGCGGTA
TTATCCCGTATTGACGCCGGGCAAGAGCAACTCGGTCGCCGCATACACTATTCTCAGAATGACTTGGTTG
AGTACTCACCAGTCACAGAAAAGCATCTTACGGATGGCATGACAGTAAGAGAATTATGCAGTGCTGCCAT
AACCATGAGTGATAACACTGCGGCCAACTTACTTCTGACAACGATCGGAGGACCGAAGGAGCTAACCGCT
TTTTTGCACAACATGGGGGATCATGTAACTCGCCTTGATCGTTGGGAACCGGAGCTGAATGAAGCCATAC
CAAACGACGAGCGTGACACCACGATGCCTGTAGCAATGGCAACAACGTTGCGCAAACTATTAACTGGCGA
ACTACTTACTCTAGCTTCCCGGCAACAATTAATAGACTGGATGGAGGCGGATAAAGTTGCAGGACCACTT
CTGCGCTCGGCCCTTCCGGCTGGCTGGTTTATTGCTGATAAATCTGGAGCCGGTGAGCGTGGGTCTCGCG
GTATCATTGCAGCACTGGGGCCAGATGGTAAGCCCTCCCGTATCGTAGTTATCTACACGACGGGGAGTCA
GGCAACTATGGATGAACGAAATAGACAGATCGCTGAGATAGGTGCCTCACTGATTAAGCATTGGTAACTG
TCAGACCAAGTTTACTCATATATACTTTAGATTGATTTAAAACTTCATTTTTAATTTAAAAGGATCTAGG
TGAAGATCCTTTTTGATAATCTCATGACCAAAATCCCTTAACGTGAGTTTTCGTTCCACTGAGCGTCAGA
CCCCGTAGAAAAGATCAAAGGATCTTCTTGAGATCCTTTTTTTCTGCGCGTAATCTGCTGCTTGCAAACA
AAAAAACCACCGCTACCAGCGGTGGTTTGTTTGCCGGATCAAGAGCTACCAACTCTTTTTCCGAAGGTAA
CTGGCTTCAGCAGAGCGCAGATACCAAATACTGTTCTTCTAGTGTAGCCGTAGTTAGGCCACCACTTCAA
GAACTCTGTAGCACCGCCTACATACCTCGCTCTGCTAATCCTGTTACCAGTGGCTGCTGCCAGTGGCGAT
AAGTCGTGTCTTACCGGGTTGGACTCAAGACGATAGTTACCGGATAAGGCGCAGCGGTCGGGCTGAACGG
GGGGTTCGTGCACACAGCCCAGCTTGGAGCGAACGACCTACACCGAACTGAGATACCTACAGCGTGAGCT
ATGAGAAAGCGCCACGCTTCCCGAAGGGAGAAAGGCGGACAGGTATCCGGTAAGCGGCAGGGTCGGAACA
GGAGAGCGCACGAGGGAGCTTCCAGGGGGAAACGCCTGGTATCTTTATAGTCCTGTCGGGTTTCGCCACC
TCTGACTTGAGCGTCGATTTTTGTGATGCTCGTCAGGGGGGCGGAGCCTATGGAAAAACGCCAGCAACGC
GGCCTTTTTACGGTTCCTGGCCTTTTGCTGGCCTTTTGCTCACATGTTCTTTCCTGCGTTATCCCCTGAT
TCTGTGGATAACCGTATTACCGCCTTTGAGTGAGCTGATACCGCTCGCCGCAGCCGAACGACCGAGCGCA
GCGAGTCAGTGAGCGAGGAAGCGGAAGAGCGCCTGATGCGGTATTTTCTCCTTACGCATCTGTGCGGTAT
TTCACACCGCATAGACCAGCCGCGTAACCTGGCAAAATCGGTTACGGTTGAGTAATAAATGGATGCCCTG
CGTAAGCGGGTGTGGGCGGACAATAAAGTCTTAAACTGAACAAAATAGATCTAAACTATGACAATAAAGT
CTTAAACTAGACAGAATAGTTGTAAACTGAAATCAGTCCAGTTATGCTGTGAAAAAGCATACTGGACTTT
TGTTATGGCTAAAGCAAACTCTTCATTTTCTGAAGTGCAAATTGCCCGTCGTATTAAAGAGGGGCGTGGC
CAAGGGCATGGTAAAGACTATATTCGCGGCGTTGTGACAATTTACCGAACAACTCCGCGGCCGGGAAGCC
GATCTCGGCTTGAACGAATTGTTAGGTGGCGGTACTTGGGTCGATATCAAAGTGCATCACTTCTTCCCGT
ATGCCCAACTTTGTATAGAGAGCCACTGCGGGATCGTCACCGTAATCTGCTTGCACGTAGATCACATAAG
CACCAAGCGCGTTGGCCTCATGCTTGAGCAGATTGATGAGCGCGGTGGCAATGCCCTGCCTCCGGTGCTC
GCCGGAGACTGCGAGATCATAGATATAGATCTCACTACGCGGCTGCTCAAACTTGGGCAGAACGTAAGCC
GCGAGAGCGCCAACAACCGCTTCTTGGTCGAAGGCAGCAAGCGCGATGAATGTCTTACTACGGAGCAAGT
TCCCGAGGTAATCGGAGTCCGGCTGATGTTGGGAGTAGGTGGCTACGTCTCCGAACTCACGACCGAAAAG
ATCAAGAGCAGCCCGCATGGATTTGACTTGGTCAGGGCCGAGCCTACATGTGCGAATGATGCCCATACTT
GAGCCACCTAACTTTGTTTTAGGGCGACTGCCCTGCTGCGTAACATCGTTGCTGCTCCATAACATCAAAC
ATCGACCCACGGCGTAACGCGCTTGCTGCTTGGATGCCCGAGGCATAGACTGTACAAAAAAACAGTCATA
ACAAGCCATGAAAACCGCCACTGCGCCGTTACCACCGCTGCGTTCGGTCAAGGTTCTGGACCAGTTGCGT
GAGCGCATACGCTACTTGCATTACAGTTTACGAACCGAACAGGCTTATGTCAACTGGGTTCGTGCCTTCA
TCCGTTTCCACGGTGTGCGTCACCCGGCAACCTTGGGCAGCAGCGAAGTCGAGGCATTTCTGTCCTGGCT
GGCGAACGAGCGCAAGGTTTCGGTCTCCACGCATCGTCAGGCATTGGCGGCCTTGCTGTTCTTCTACGGC
AAGGTGCTGTG
