>Addgene plasmid #125174 | pFBOH-MHL.EED | depositor partial sequence | sequence record 247215 | EED
ATGTCCGAGAGGGAAGTGTCGACTGCGCCGGCGGGAACAGACATGCCTGCGGCCAAGAAGCAGAAGCTGA
GCAGTGACGAGAACAGCAATCCAGACCTCTCTGGAGACGAGAATGATGACGCTGTCAGTATAGAAAGTGG
TACAAACACTGAACGCCCTGATACACCTACAAACACGCCAAATGCACCTGGAAGGAAAAGTTGGGGAAAG
GGAAAATGGAAGTCAAAGAAATGCAAATATTCTTTCAAATGTGTAAATAGTCTCAAGGAAGATCATAACC
AACCATTGTTTGGAGTTCAGTTTAACTGGCACAGTAAAGAAGGAGATCCATTAGTGTTTGCAACTGTAGG
AAGCAACAGAGTTACCTTGTATGAATGTCATTCACAAGGAGAAATCCGGTTGTTGCAATCTTACGTGGAT
GCTGATGCTGATGAAAACTTTTACACTTGTGCATGGACCTATGATAGCAATACGAGCCATCCTCTGCTGG
CTGTAGCTGGATCTAGAGGCATAATTAGGATAATAAATCCTATAACAATGCAGTGTATAAAGCACTATGT
TGGCCATGGAAATGCTATCAATGAGCTGAAATTCCATCCAAGAGATCCAAATCTTCTCCTGTCAGTAAGT
AAAGATCATGCTTTACGATTATGGAATATCCAGACGGACACTCTGGTGGCAATATTTGGAGGCGTAGAAG
GGCACAGAGATGAAGTTCTAAGTGCTGATTATGATCTTTTGGGTGAAAAAATAATGTCCTGTGGTATGGA
TCATTCTCTTAAACTTTGGAGGATCAATTCAAAGAGAATGATGAATGCAATTAAGGAATCTTATGATTAT
AATCCAAATAAAACTAACAGGCCATTTATTTCTCAGAAAATCCATTTTCCTGATTTTTCTACCAGAGACA
TACATAGGAATTATGTTGATTGTGTGCGATGGTTAGGCGATTTGATACTTTCTAAGTCTTGTGAAAATGC
CATTGTGTGCTGGAAACCTGGCAAGATGGAAGATGATATAGATAAAATTAAACCCAGTGAATCTAATGTG
ACTATTCTTGGGCGATTTGATTACAGCCAGTGTGACATTTGGTACATGAGGTTTTCTATGGATTTCTGGC
AAAAGATGCTTGCATTGGGCAATCAAGTTGGCAAACTTTATGTTTGGGATTTAGAAGTAGAAGATCCTCA
TAAAGCCAAATGTACAACACTGACTCATCATAAATGTGGTGCTGCTATTCGACAAACCAGTTTTAGCAGG
GATAGCAGCATTCTTATAGCTGTTTGTGATGATGCCAGTATTTGGCGCTGGGATCGACTTCGATAA
